>Addgene plasmid #141330 | pLD-puro-Cc-TARDBP-G368A_VA | addgene full sequence | sequence record 299725 | Addgene NGS Result
GAGGGCCTATTTCCCATGATTCCTTCATATTTGCATATACGATACAAGGCTGTTAGAGAGATAATTGGAA
TTAATTTGACTGTAAACACAAAGATATTAGTACAAAATACGTGACGTAGAAAGTAATAATTTCTTGGGTA
GTTTGCAGTTTTAAAATTATGTTTTAAAATGGACTATCATATGCCAAGTACGCCCCCTATTGACGTCAAT
GACGGTAAATGGCCCGCCTGGCATTATGCCCAGTACATGACCTTATGGGACTTTCCTACTTGGCAGTACA
TCTACGTATTAGTCATCGCTATTACCATGGTGATGCGGTTTTGGCAGTACATCAATGGGCGTGGATAGCG
GTTTGACTCACGGGGATTTCCAAGTCTCCACCCCATTGACGTCAATGGGAGTTTGTTTTGGCACCAAAAT
CAACGGGACTTTCCAAAATGTCGTAACAACTCCGCCCCATTGACGCAAATGGGCGGTAGGCGTGTACGGT
GGGAGGTCTATATAAGCAGAGCTCGTTTAGTGAACCGTCAGATCGCCTGGAGACGCCATCCACGCTGTAC
GCGTACAAGTTTGTACAAAAAAGCAGGCTCCACCATGTCTGAATATATTCGGGTAACCGAAGATGAGAAC
GATGAGCCCATTGAAATACCATCGGAAGACGATGGGACGGTGCTGCTCTCCACGGTTACAGCCCAGTTTC
CAGGGGCGTGTGGGCTTCGCTACAGGAATCCAGTGTCTCAGTGTATGAGAGGTGTCCGGCTGGTAGAAGG
AATTCTGCATGCCCCAGATGCTGGCTGGGGAAATCTGGTGTATGTTGTCAACTATCCAAAAGATAACAAA
AGAAAAATGGATGAGACAGATGCTTCATCAGCAGTGAAAGTGAAAAGAGCAGTCCAGAAAACATCCGATT
TAATAGTGTTGGGTCTCCCATGGAAAACAACCGAACAGGACCTGAAAGAGTATTTTAGTACCTTTGGAGA
AGTTCTTATGGTGCAGGTCAAGAAAGATCTTAAGACTGGTCATTCAAAGGGGTTTGGCTTTGTTCGTTTT
ACGGAATATGAAACACAAGTGAAAGTAATGTCACAGCGACATATGATAGATGGACGATGGTGTGACTGCA
AACTTCCTAATTCTAAGCAAAGCCAAGATGAGCCTTTGAGAAGCAGAAAAGTGTTTGTGGGGCGCTGTAC
AGAGGACATGACTGAGGATGAGCTGCGGGAGTTCTTCTCTCAGTACGGGGATGTGATGGATGTCTTCATC
CCCAAGCCATTCAGGGCCTTTGCCTTTGTTACATTTGCAGATGATCAGATTGCGCAGTCTCTTTGTGGAG
AGGACTTGATCATTAAAGGAATCAGCGTTCATATATCCAATGCCGAACCTAAGCACAATAGCAATAGACA
GTTAGAAAGAAGTGGAAGATTTGGTGGTAATCCAGGTGGCTTTGGGAATCAGGGTGGATTTGGTAATAGC
AGAGGGGGTGGAGCTGGTTTGGGAAACAATCAAGGTAGTAATATGGGTGGTGGGATGAACTTTGGTGCGT
TCAGCATTAATCCAGCCATGATGGCTGCCGCCCAGGCAGCACTACAGAGCAGTTGGGGTATGATGGGCAT
GTTAGCCAGCCAGCAGAACCAGTCAGGCCCATCGGGTAATAACCAAAACCAAGGCAACATGCAGAGGGAG
CCAAACCAGGCCTTCGCTTCTGGAAATAACTCTTATAGTGGCTCTAATTCTGGTGCAGCAATTGGTTGGG
GATCAGCATCCAATGCAGGGTCGGGCAGTGGTTTTAATGGAGGCTTTGGCTCAAGCATGGATTCTAAGTC
TTCTGGCTGGGGAATGTTGGACCCAGCTTTCTTGTACAAAGTGGTTGATTCTAGAGCGATCGCCAGAGAG
CTGTTCAACCTGCTGGGCGAGAACCAGCCCCCCGTGGTGATCAAGGCGATCGCCTGGAGCCACCCTCAGT
TCGAGAAGGGAGGAGGAAGCGGCGGAGGCAGCGGAGGAGGAAGCTGGAGCCACCCGCAGTTCGAGAAAGG
CGGAAGCGGCCATCACCATCACCATCACCCTGCAGGAGAAAATCTGTACTTCCAGGGGAGAGGAGGCAGC
GAGAACCTGTACTTTCAGGGGCCTGCAGGAAGAGACTACAAAGACCATGACGGTGATTATAAAGATCATG
ACATCGATTACAAGGATGACGATGACAAGTAGTTCGAATTCTCGACCTCGAGACAAATGGCAGTATTCAT
CCACAATTTTAAAAGAAAAGGGGGGATTGGGGGGTACAGTGCAGGGGAAAGAATAGTAGACATAATAGCA
ACAGACATACAAACTAAAGAATTACAAAAACAAATTACAAAAATTCAAAATTTTCGGGTTTATTACAGGG
ACAGCAGAGATCCACTTTGGCCGCGGCTCGAGGGGGTTGGGGTTGCGCCTTTTCCAAGGCAGCCCTGGGT
TTGCGCAGGGACGCGGCTGCTCTGGGCGTGGTTCCGGGAAACGCAGCGGCGCCGACCCTGGGTCTCGCAC
ATTCTTCACGTCCGTTCGCAGCGTCACCCGGATCTTCGCCGCTACCCTTGTGGGCCCCCCGGCGACGCTT
CCTGCTCCGCCCCTAAGTCGGGAAGGTTCCTTGCGGTTCGCGGCGTGCCGGACGTGACAAACGGAAGCCG
CACGTCTCACTAGTACCCTCGCAGACGGACAGCGCCAGGGAGCAATGGCAGCGCGCCGACCGCGATGGGC
TGTGGCCAATAGCGGCTGCTCAGCAGGGCGCGCCGAGAGCAGCGGCCGGGAAGGGGCGGTGCGGGAGGCG
GGGTGTGGGGCGGTAGTGTGGGCCCTGTTCCTGCCCGCGCGGTGTTCCGCATTCTGCAAGCCTCCGGAGC
GCACGTCGGCAGTCGGCTCCCTCGTTGACCGAATCACCGACCTCTCTCCCCAGGGGGATCCACCGGAGCT
TACCATGACCGAGTACAAGCCCACGGTGCGCCTCGCCACCCGCGACGACGTCCCCAGGGCCGTACGCACC
CTCGCCGCCGCGTTCGCCGACTACCCCGCCACGCGCCACACCGTCGATCCGGACCGCCACATCGAGCGGG
TCACCGAGCTGCAAGAACTCTTCCTCACGCGCGTCGGGCTCGACATCGGCAAGGTGTGGGTCGCGGACGA
CGGCGCCGCGGTGGCGGTCTGGACCACGCCGGAGAGCGTCGAAGCGGGGGCGGTGTTCGCCGAGATCGGC
CCGCGCATGGCCGAGTTGAGCGGTTCCCGGCTGGCCGCGCAGCAACAGATGGAAGGCCTCCTGGCGCCGC
ACCGGCCCAAGGAGCCCGCGTGGTTCCTGGCCACCGTCGGCGTCTCGCCCGACCACCAGGGCAAGGGTCT
GGGCAGCGCCGTCGTGCTCCCCGGAGTGGAGGCGGCCGAGCGCGCCGGGGTGCCCGCCTTCCTGGAGACC
TCCGCGCCCCGCAACCTCCCCTTCTACGAGCGGCTCGGCTTCACCGTCACCGCCGACGTCGAGGTGCCCG
AAGGACCGCGCACCTGGTGCATGACCCGCAAGCCCGGTGCCTGACGCCCGCCCCACGACCCGCAGCGCCC
GACCGAAAGGAGCGCACGACCCCATGCATCGGTACCTTTAAGACCAATGACTTACAAGGCAGCTGTAGAT
CTTAGCCACTTTTTAAAAGAAAAGGGGGGACTGGAAGGGCTAATTCACTCCCAACGAAGACAAGATCTGC
TTTTTGCTTGTACTGGGTCTCTCTGGTTAGACCAGATCTGAGCCTGGGAGCTCTCTGGCTAACTAGGGAA
CCCACTGCTTAAGCCTCAATAAAGCTTGCCTTGAGTGCTTCAAGTAGTGTGTGCCCGTCTGTTGTGTGAC
TCTGGTAACTAGAGATCCCTCAGACCCTTTTAGTCAGTGTGGAAAATCTCTAGCAGTAGTAGTTCATGTC
ATCTTATTATTCAGTATTTATAACTTGCAAAGAAATGAATATCAGAGAGTGAGAGGAACTTGTTTATTGC
AGCTTATAATGGTTACAAATAAAGCAATAGCATCACAAATTTCACAAATAAAGCATTTTTTTCACTGCAT
TCTAGTTGTGGTTTGTCCAAACTCATCAATGTATCTTATCATGTCTGGCTCTAGCTATCCCGCCCCTAAC
TCCGCCCATCCCGCCCCTAACTCCGCCCAGTTCCGCCCATTCTCCGCCCCATGGCTGACTAATTTTTTTT
ATTTATGCAGAGGCCGAGGCCGCCTCGGCCTCTGAGCTATTCCAGAAGTAGTGAGGAGGCTTTTTTGGAG
GCCTAGGGACGTACCCAATTCGCCCTATAGTGAGTCGTATTACGCGCGCTCACTGGCCGTCGTTTTACAA
CGTCGTGACTGGGAAAACCCTGGCGTTACCCAACTTAATCGCCTTGCAGCACATCCCCCTTTCGCCAGCT
GGCGTAATAGCGAAGAGGCCCGCACCGATCGCCCTTCCCAACAGTTGCGCAGCCTGAATGGCGAATGGG
[124 nt withheld, positions 4480-4603]
C
[91 nt withheld, positions 4605-4695]
A
[49 nt withheld, positions 4697-4745]
CCTTTGACGTTGGAGTCCACGTTCTTT
[37 nt withheld, positions 4773-4809]
ACCCTATCTCGGTCTATTCTTTTGATTTATAAGGGATTTTGCCGATTTCGGCCTATTGGTTAAAAAATGA
GCTGATTTAACAAAAATTTAACGCGAATTTTAACAAAATATTAACGCTTACAATTTAGGTGGCACTTTTC
GGGGAAATGTGCGCGGAACCCCTATTTGTTTATTTTTCTAAATACATTCAAATATGTATCCGCTCATGAG
ACAATAACCCTGATAAATGCTTCAATAATATTGAAAAAGGAAGAGTATGAGTATTCAACATTTCCGTGTC
GCCCTTATTCCCTTTTTTGCGGCATTTTGCCTTCCTGTTTTTGCTCACCCAGAAACGCTGGTGAAAGTAA
AAGATGCTGAAGATCAGTTGGGTGCACGAGTGGGTTACATCGAACTGGATCTCAACAGCGGTAAGATCCT
TGAGAGTTTTCGCCCCGAAGAACGTTTTCCAATGATGAGCACTTTTAAAGTTCTGCTATGTGGCGCGGTA
TTATCCCGTATTGACGCCGGGCAAGAGCAACTCGGTCGCCGCATACACTATTCTCAGAATGACTTGGTTG
AGTACTCACCAGTCACAGAAAAGCATCTTACGGATGGCATGACAGTAAGAGAATTATGCAGTGCTGCCAT
AACCATGAGTGATAACACTGCGGCCAACTTACTTCTGACAACGATCGGAGGACCGAAGGAGCTAACCGCT
TTTTTGCACAACATGGGGGATCATGTAACTCGCCTTGATCGTTGGGAACCGGAGCTGAATGAAGCCATAC
CAAACGACGAGCGTGACACCACGATGCCTGTAGCAATGGCAACAACGTTGCGCAAACTATTAACTGGCGA
ACTACTTACTCTAGCTTCCCGGCAACAATTAATAGACTGGATGGAGGCGGATAAAGTTGCAGGACCACTT
CTGCGCTCGGCCCTTCCGGCTGGCTGGTTTATTGCTGATAAATCTGGAGCCGGTGAGCGTGGGTCTCGCG
GTATCATTGCAGCACTGGGGCCAGATGGTAAGCCCTCCCGTATCGTAGTTATCTACACGACGGGGAGTCA
GGCAACTATGGATGAACGAAATAGACAGATCGCTGAGATAGGTGCCTCACTGATTAAGCATTGGTAACTG
TCAGACCAAGTTTACTCATATATACTTTAGATTGATTTAAAACTTCATTTTTAATTTAAAAGGATCTAGG
TGAAGATCCTTTTTGATAATCTCATGACCAAAATCCCTTAACGTGAGTTTTCGTTCCACTGAGCGTCAGA
CCCCGTAGAAAAGATCAAAGGATCTTCTTGAGATCCTTTTTTTCTGCGCGTAATCTGCTGCTTGCAAACA
AAAAAACCACCGCTACCAGCGGTGGTTTGTTTGCCGGATCAAGAGCTACCAACTCTTTTTCCGAAGGTAA
CTGGCTTCAGCAGAGCGCAGATACCAAATACTGTTCTTCTAGTGTAGCCGTAGTTAGGCCACCACTTCAA
GAACTCTGTAGCACCGCCTACATACCTCGCTCTGCTAATCCTGTTACCAGTGGCTGCTGCCAGTGGCGAT
AAGTCGTGTCTTACCGGGTTGGACTCAAGACGATAGTTACCGGATAAGGCGCAGCGGTCGGGCTGAACGG
GGGGTTCGTGCACACAGCCCAGCTTGGAGCGAACGACCTACACCGAACTGAGATACCTACAGCGTGAGCT
ATGAGAAAGCGCCACGCTTCCCGAAGGGAGAAAGGCGGACAGGTATCCGGTAAGCGGCAGGGTCGGAACA
GGAGAGCGCACGAGGGAGCTTCCAGGGGGAAACGCCTGGTATCTTTATAGTCCTGTCGGGTTTCGCCACC
TCTGACTTGAGCGTCGATTTTTGTGATGCTCGTCAGGGGGGCGGAGCCTATGGAAAAACGCCAGCAACGC
GGCCTTTTTACGGTTCCTGGCCTTTTGCTGGCCTTTTGCTCACATGTTCTTTCCTGCGTTATCCCCTGAT
TCTGTGGATAACCGTATTACCGCCTTTGAGTGAGCTGATACCGCTCGCCGCAGCCGAACGACCGAGCGCA
GCGAGTCAGTGAGCGAGGAAGCGGAAGAGCGCCCAATACGCAAACCGCCTCTCCCCGCGCGTTGGCCGAT
TCATTAATGCAGCTGGCACGACAGGTTTCCCGACTGGAAAGCGGGCAGTGAGCGCAACGCAATTAATGTG
AGTTAGCTCACTCATTAGGCACCCCAGGCTTTACACTTTATGCTTCCGGCTCGTATGTTGTGTGGAATTG
TGAGCGGATAACAATTTCACACAGGAAACAGCTATGACCATGATTACGCCAAGCGCGCAATTAACCCTCA
CTAAAGGGAACAAAAGCTGGAGCTGCAAGCTTAATGTAGTCTTATGCAATACTCTTGTAGTCTTGCAACA
TGGTAACGATGAGTTAGCAACATGCCTTACAAGGAGAGAAAAAGCACCGTGCATGCCGATTGGTGGAAGT
AAGGTGGTACGATCGTGCCTTATTAGGAAGGCAACAGACGGGTCTGACATGGATTGGACGAACCACTGAA
TTGCCGCATTGCAGAGATATTGTATTTAAGTGCCTAGCTCGATACATAAACGGGTCTCTCTGGTTAGACC
AGATCTGAGCCTGGGAGCTCTCTGGCTAACTAGGGAACCCACTGCTTAAGCCTCAATAAAGCTTGCCTTG
AGTGCTTCAAGTAGTGTGTGCCCGTCTGTTGTGTGACTCTGGTAACTAGAGATCCCTCAGACCCTTTTAG
TCAGTGTGGAAAATCTCTAGCAGTGGCGCCCGAACAGGGACTTGAAAGCGAAAGGGAAACCAGAGGAGCT
CTCTCGACGCAGGACTCGGCTTGCTGAAGCGCGCACGGCAAGAGGCGAGGGGCGGCGACTGGTGAGTACG
CCAAAAATTTTGACTAGCGGAGGCTAGAAGGAGAGAGATGGGTGCGAGAGCGTCAGTATTAAGCGGGGGA
GAATTAGATCGCGATGGGAAAAAATTCGGTTAAGGCCAGGGGGAAAGAAAAAATATAAATTAAAACATAT
AGTATGGGCAAGCAGGGAGCTAGAACGATTCGCAGTTAATCCTGGCCTGTTAGAAACATCAGAAGGCTGT
AGACAAATACTGGGACAGCTACAACCATCCCTTCAGACAGGATCAGAAGAACTTAGATCATTATATAATA
CAGTAGCAACCCTCTATTGTGTGCATCAAAGGATAGAGATAAAAGACACCAAGGAAGCTTTAGACAAGAT
AGAGGAAGAGCAAAACAAAAGTAAGACCACCGCACAGCAAGCGGCCGCTGATCTTCAGACCTGGAGGAGG
AGATATGAGGGACAATTGGAGAAGTGAATTATATAAATATAAAGTAGTAAAAATTGAACCATTAGGAGTA
GCACCCACCAAGGCAAAGAGAAGAGTGGTGCAGAGAGAAAAAAGAGCAGTGGGAATAGGAGCTTTGTTCC
TTGGGTTCTTGGGAGCAGCAGGAAGCACTATGGGCGCAGCGTCAATGACGCTGACGGTACAGGCCAGACA
ATTATTGTCTGGTATAGTGCAGCAGCAGAACAATTTGCTGAGGGCTATTGAGGCGCAACAGCATCTGTTG
CAACTCACAGTCTGGGGCATCAAGCAGCTCCAGGCAAGAATCCTGGCTGTGGAAAGATACCTAAAGGATC
AACAGCTCCTGGGGATTTGGGGTTGCTCTGGAAAACTCATTTGCACCACTGCTGTGCCTTGGAATGCTAG
TTGGAGTAATAAATCTCTGGAACAGATTTGGAATCACACGACCTGGATGGAGTGGGACAGAGAAATTAAC
AATTACACAAGCTTAATACACTCCTTAATTGAAGAATCGCAAAACCAGCAAGAAAAGAATGAACAAGAAT
TATTGGAATTAGATAAATGGGCAAGTTTGTGGAATTGGTTTAACATAACAAATTGGCTGTGGTATATAAA
ATTATTCATAATGATAGTAGGAGGCTTGGTAGGTTTAAGAATAGTTTTTGCTGTACTTTCTATAGTGAAT
AGAGTTAGGCAGGGATATTCACCATTATCGTTTCAGACCCACCTCCCAACCCCGAGGGGACCCGACAGGC
CCGAAGGAATAGAAGAAGAAGGTGGAGAGAGAGACAGAGACAGATCCATTCGATTAGTGAACGGATCTCG
ACGGTATCGATCACGAGACTAGCCTCGAGCGGCCGCCCCCTTCACC
Features (pLannotate 1.2.2; 33 found; start..end, strand, type, name):
      1..184     +  promoter       U6 promoter (fragment): RNA polymerase III promoter for human U6 snRNA
    175..309     +  enhancer       CMV enhancer (fragment): human cytomegalovirus immediate early enhancer; contains an 18-bp deletion relative to the standard CMV enhancer
    310..513     +  promoter       CMV promoter: human cytomegalovirus (CMV) immediate early promoter
    565..589     +  protein_bind   attB1: mutant version of attB; recombination site for the Gateway® BP reaction BP Clonase™
    595..1836    +  CDS            TARDBP: TADBP_HUMAN - Also known as TDP43. Experimental evidence at protein level: Swiss-Prot protein existence level 1. RNA-binding protein that is involved in various steps of RNA biogenesis and processing (PubMed:23519609). Preferentially binds, via its two RNA recognition motifs RRM1 and RRM2, to GU-repeats on RNA molecules predominantly localized within long introns and in the 3'UTR of mRNAs (PubMed:23519609, PubMed:24240615, PubMed:24464995). In turn, regulates the splicing of many non-coding and protein-coding RNAs including proteins involved in neuronal survival, as well as mRNAs that encode p
   1841..1865    -  protein_bind   attB2: mutant version of attB; recombination site for the Gateway® BP reaction BP Clonase™
   2005..2024    +  CDS            Strep-Tag II (fragment): peptide that binds Strep-Tactin®, an engineered form of streptavidin
   2041..2059    +  CDS            7xHis (fragment): 6xHis affinity tag
   2134..2199    +  CDS            3xFLAG: three tandem FLAG® epitope tags, followed by an enterokinase cleavage site
   2247..2364    +  misc_feature   cPPT/CTS: central polypurine tract and central termination sequence of HIV-1
   2413..2923    +  promoter       hPGK promoter: human phosphoglycerate kinase 1 promoter
   2945..3544    +  CDS            PuroR: puromycin N-acetyltransferase; pac from Streptomyces alboniger; confers resistance to puromycin
   3587..3670    +  CDS            nef (fragment): NEF_HV1Z2 - Experimental evidence at protein level: Swiss-Prot protein existence level 1. Extracellular Nef protein targets CD4(+) T-lymphocytes for apoptosis by interacting with CXCR4 surface receptors. From Human immunodeficiency virus type 1 group M subtype D (isolate Z2/CDC-Z34) (HIV-1).
   3672..3905    +  LTR            3' LTR (ΔU3): self-inactivating 3' long terminal repeat (LTR) from HIV-1
   3977..4098    +  polyA_signal   SV40 poly(A) signal: SV40 polyadenylation signal
   4138..4273    +  rep_origin     SV40 ori: SV40 origin of replication
   4294..4312    -  promoter       T7 promoter: promoter for bacteriophage T7 RNA polymerase
   4320..4475    +  CDS            lacZα (fragment): LacZα fragment of β-galactosidase; lacZ fragment
   4480..4908    +  rep_origin     f1 ori (sequence partly withheld): f1 bacteriophage origin of replication; arrow indicates direction of (+) strand synthesis
   4961..5065    +  promoter       AmpR promoter: bla
   5066..5926    +  CDS            AmpR: β-lactamase; bla; confers resistance to ampicillin, carbenicillin, and related antibiotics
   6097..6685    +  rep_origin     ori: high-copy-number ColE1/pMB1/pBR322/pUC origin of replication
   6868..6960    +  CDS            lacI (fragment): lac repressor; lacI; The lac repressor binds to the lac operator to inhibit transcription in E. coli. This inhibition can be relieved by adding lactose or isopropyl-β-D-thiogalactopyranoside (IPTG).
   6973..6994    +  protein_bind   CAP binding site: CAP binding activates transcription in the presence of cAMP. E. coli catabolite activator protein
   7009..7039    +  promoter       lac promoter: promoter for the E. coli lac operon
   7047..7063    +  protein_bind   lac operator: The lac repressor binds to the lac operator to inhibit transcription in E. coli. This inhibition can be relieved by adding lactose or isopropyl-β-D-thiogalactopyranoside (IPTG). lac repressor encoded by lacI
   7108..7126    +  promoter       T3 promoter: promoter for bacteriophage T3 RNA polymerase
   7154..7380    +  promoter       RSV promoter: Rous sarcoma virus enhancer/promoter
   7381..7561    +  LTR            5' LTR (truncated): truncated 5' long terminal repeat (LTR) from HIV-1
   7608..7733    +  misc_feature   HIV-1 Ψ: packaging signal of human immunodeficiency virus type 1
   7717..8080    +  CDS            HIV-1 gag (fragment): gag protein from human immunodeficiency virus 1; gag
   8226..8459    +  misc_feature   RRE: The Rev response element (RRE) of HIV-1 allows for Rev-dependent mRNA export from the nucleus to the cytoplasm.
   8836..8936    +  CDS            Rev (fragment): human immunodeficiency virus 1 (HIV-1) Rev protein; rev; enhances nuclear export of unspliced and incompletely spliced viral mRNAs
