[The description below was written by a language model from this plasmid's Addgene catalogue record and pLannotate feature annotations shown in this document.]
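Description:
pLD-puro-Cc-TARDBP-G368A_VA is a lentiviral mammalian expression plasmid built on the Gateway-compatible pLD-puro-Cc-VA (MAPLE) backbone, carrying human TARDBP (TDP-43) with a G368A substitution. The transfer cassette has a third-generation layout. An RSV promoter drives a truncated HIV-1 5' LTR, followed by the Ψ packaging signal with a partial gag region and the Rev response element, and it ends in a self-inactivating ΔU3 3' LTR. Packaging functions must therefore be supplied in trans, and the integrated provirus lacks LTR promoter activity. In bacteria the plasmid is maintained through a ColE1/pUC-type origin and ampicillin resistance. The catalogue lists it as low copy even though the origin is annotated as high-copy. An f1 origin, an SV40 origin and poly(A) signal, and lac/T7/T3 remnants are also present in the backbone.

Within the viral genome, a CMV enhancer/promoter drives the TARDBP open reading frame, which is flanked by attB1 and attB2 sites left by Gateway recombination. The coding sequence reads through attB2 into the backbone-encoded C-terminal VA tag, described as Beacon, 2×Strep, 6×His, 2×TEV and 3×FLAG. The feature table detects the Strep-tag II, His and 3×FLAG portions. The combination of affinity handles and protease cleavage sites suits sequential affinity purification. Downstream, a cPPT/CTS element precedes a human PGK promoter driving puromycin N-acetyltransferase for selection of transduced cells. A short U6 promoter fragment upstream of CMV appears to be a backbone remnant.

The record describes the construct as a vector for expressing tagged mutant TDP-43 in mammalian cells. The associated work maps protein interaction networks in mammalian brain, consistent with use in affinity purification of TDP-43 complexes.
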