Addgene plasmid #141330: pLD-puro-Cc-TARDBP-G368A_VA
Purpose: Lentiviral vector for expression of C-terminally VA-tagged human TARDBP-G368A in mammalian cells
Depositing lab: Mohan Babu. Depositing organization: University of Regina. Publication: BraInMap Elucidates the Macromolecular Connectivity Landscape of Mammalian Brain. Pourhaghighi R, Ash PEA, Phanse S, Goebels F, Hu LZM, Chen S, Zhang Y, Wierbowski SD, Boudeau S, Moutaoufik MT, Malty RH, Malolepsza E, Tsafou K, Nathan A, Cromar G, Guo H, Abdullatif AA, Apicco DJ, Becker LA, Gitler AD, Pulst SM, Youssef A, Hekman R, Havugimana PC, White CA, Blum BC, Ratti A, Bryant CD, Parkinson J, Lage K, Babu M, Yu H, Bader GD, Wolozin B, Emili A. Cell Syst. 2020 Apr 22;10(4):333-350.e14. doi: 10.1016/j.cels.2020.03.003. PubMed 32325033.
Backbone
  Vector backbone: pLD-puro-Cc-VA (MAPLE vector)
  Backbone manufacturer: Addgene# 24588
  Backbone size w/o insert (bp): 9389
  Total vector size (bp): 8983
  Vector type: Mammalian Expression, Lentiviral
  Selectable markers: Puromycin
Growth in bacteria
  Bacterial resistance: Ampicillin, 100 μg/mL
  Growth temperature: 30°C
  Growth strain: NEB Stable
  Growth instructions: Grow for no longer than 16 hr
  Copy number: Low Copy
Gene/Insert
  Gene/Insert name: TARDBP-G368A
  Species: H. sapiens (human)
  Insert size (bp): 1608
  Mutation: G368A
  GenBank ID: 23435
  Entrez Gene: TARDBP (a.k.a. ALS10, TDP-43)
  Tag / fusion protein: VA tag (Beacon-2XStrep-6XHis-2XTEV-3XFLAG) (C terminal on backbone)
  Cloning method: Gateway Cloning
  Sequencing primers: 5′ CMV Forward; 3′ 5'-TCTTTCCCCTGCACTGTACC-3'
Terms and licenses: Academic/Nonprofit Terms; Industry Terms: Not Available to Industry
How to cite: pLD-puro-Cc-TARDBP-G368A_VA was a gift from Mohan Babu (Addgene plasmid # 141330 ; http://n2t.net/addgene:141330 ; RRID:Addgene_141330)
